>Addgene plasmid #50683 | pFUS2_a3a | depositor full sequence | sequence record 75844 | pFUS2_a3a sequence 2939 bps
CGAGACGTCTAGACCAGCCAGGACAGAAATGCCTCGACTTCGCTGCTACCCAAGGTTGCCGGGTGACGCA
CACCGTGGAAACGGATGAAGGCACGAACCCAGTGGACATAAGCCTGTTCGGTTCGTAAGCTGTAATGCAA
GTAGCGTATGCGCTCACGCAACTGGTCCAGAACCTTGACCGAACGCAGCGGTGGTAACGGCGCAGTGGCG
GTTTTCATGGCTTGTTATGACTGTTTTTTTGGGGTACAGTCTATGCCTCGGGCATCCAAGCAGCAAGCGC
GTTACGCCGTGGGTCGATGTTTGATGTTATGGAGCAGCAACGATGTTACGCAGCAGGGCAGTCGCCCTAA
AACAAAGTTAAACATTATGAGGGAAGCGGTGATCGCCGAAGTATCGACTCAACTATCAGAGGTAGTTGGC
GTCATCGAGCGCCATCTCGAACCGACGTTGCTGGCCGTACATTTGTACGGCTCCGCAGTGGATGGCGGCC
TGAAGCCACACAGTGATATTGATTTGCTGGTTACGGTGACCGTAAGGCTTGATGAAACAACGCGGCGAGC
TTTGATCAACGACCTTTTGGAAACTTCGGCTTCCCCTGGAGAGAGCGAGATTCTCCGCGCTGTAGAAGTC
ACCATTGTTGTGCACGACGACATCATTCCGTGGCGTTATCCAGCTAAGCGCGAACTGCAATTTGGAGAAT
GGCAGCGCAATGACATTCTTGCAGGTATCTTCGAGCCAGCCACGATCGACATTGATCTGGCTATCTTGCT
GACAAAAGCAAGAGAACATAGCGTTGCCTTGGTAGGTCCAGCGGCGGAGGAACTCTTTGATCCGGTTCCT
GAACAGGATCTATTTGAGGCGCTAAATGAAACCTTAACGCTATGGAACTCGCCGCCCGACTGGGCTGGCG
ATGAGCGAAATGTAGTGCTTACGTTGTCCCGCATTTGGTACAGCGCAGTAACCGGCAAAATCGCGCCGAA
GGATGTCGCTGCCGACTGGGCAATGGAGCGCCTGCCGGCCCAGTATCAGCCCGTCATACTTGAAGCTAGA
CAGGCTTATCTTGGACAAGAAGAAGATCGCTTGGCCTCGCGCGCAGATCAGTTGGAAGAATTTGTCCACT
ACGTGAAAGGCGAGATCACCAAGGTAGTCGGCAAATAACCCTCGAGCCACCCATGACCAAAATCCCTTAA
CGTGAGTTACGCGTCGTTCCACTGAGCGTCAGACCCCGTAGAAAAGATCAAAGGATCTTCTTGAGATCCT
TTTTTTCTGCGCGTAATCTGCTGCTTGCAAACAAAAAAACCACCGCTACCAGCGGTGGTTTGTTTGCCGG
ATCAAGAGCTACCAACTCTTTTTCCGAAGGTAACTGGCTTCAGCAGAGCGCAGATACCAAATACTGTCCT
TCTAGTGTAGCCGTAGTTAGGCCACCACTTCAAGAACTCTGTAGCACCGCCTACATACCTCGCTCTGCTA
ATCCTGTTACCAGTGGCTGCTGCCAGTGGCGATAAGTCGTGTCTTACCGGGTTGGACTCAAGACGATAGT
TACCGGATAAGGCGCAGCGGTCGGGCTGAACGGGGGGTTCGTGCACACAGCCCAGCTTGGAGCGAACGAC
CTACACCGAACTGAGATACCTACAGCGTGAGCATTGAGAAAGCGCCACGCTTCCCGAAGGGAGAAAGGCG
GACAGGTATCCGGTAAGCGGCAGGGTCGGAACAGGAGAGCGCACGAGGGAGCTTCCAGGGGGAAACGCCT
GGTATCTTTATAGTCCTGTCGGGTTTCGCCACCTCTGACTTGAGCGTCGATTTTTGTGATGCTCGTCAGG
GGGGCGGAGCCTATGGAAAAACGCCAGCAACGCGGCCTTTTTACGGTTCCTGGCCTTTTGCTGGCCTTTT
GCTCACATGTTCTTTCCTGCGTTATCCCCTGATTCTGTGGATAACCGTATTACCGCCTTTGAGTGAGCTG
ATACCGCTCGCCGCAGCCGAACGACCGAGCGCAGCGAGTCAGTGAGCGAGGAAGCGGAAGAGCGCCCAAT
ACGCAAACCGCCTCTCCCCGCGCGTTGGCCGATTCATTAATGCAGCTGGCACGACAGGTTTCCCGACTGG
AAAGCGGGCAGTGAGCGCAACGCAATTAATACGCGTACCGCTAGCCAGGAAGAGTTTGTAGAAACGCAAA
AAGGCCATCCGTCAGGATGGCCTTCTGCTTAGTTTGATGCCTGGCAGTTTATGGCGGGCGTCCTGCCCGC
CACCCTCCGGGCCGTTGCTTCACAACGTTCAAATCCGCTCCCGGCGGATTTGTCCTACTCAGGAGAGCGT
TCACCGACAAACAACAGATAAAACGAAAGGCCCAGTCTTCCGACTGAGCCTTTCGTTTTATTTGATGCCT
GGCAGTTCCCTACTCTCGCGTTAACGCTAGCATGGATGTTTTCCCAGTCACGACGTTGTAAAACGACGGC
CAGTCTTAAGCGTCTCATCAACCTGACCCCGAGACCGGCGCCGCTACAGGGCGCGTCCCATTCGCCATTC
AGGCTGCGCAACTGTTGGGAAGGGCGATCGGTGCGGGCCTCTTCGCTATTACGCCAGCTGGCGAAAGGGG
GATGTGCTGCAAGGCGATTAAGTTGGGTAACGCCAGGGTTTTCCCAGTCACGACGTTGTAAAACGACGGC
CAGTGAGCGCGCGTAATACGACTCACTATAGGGCGAATTGGGTACCGGGCCCCCCCTCGAGGTCCTCCAG
CTTTTGTTCCCTTTAGTGAGGGTTAATTGCGCGCTTGGCGTAATCATGGTCATAGCTGTTTCCTGTGTGA
AATTGTTATCCGCTCACAATTCCACACAACATACGAGCCGGAAGCATAAAGTGTAAAGCCTGGGGTGCCT
AATGAGTGAGCTAACTCACATTAATTGCGTTGCGCTCACTGCCCGCTTTCCACCGGTGGTCTCACCTGA
Features (pLannotate 1.2.2; 16 found; start..end, strand, type, name):
    105..128     +  promoter       Pc promoter (fragment): intI1 (promoter lies within the coding sequence); class 1 integron promoter
    304..360     +  CDS            GmR (fragment): gentamycin acetyltransferase; aacC1; confers resistance to gentamycin
    367..1158    +  CDS            SmR: aminoglycoside adenylyltransferase (Murphy, 1985); aadA; confers resistance to spectinomycin and streptomycin
   1251..1839    +  rep_origin     ori: high-copy-number ColE1/pMB1/pBR322/pUC origin of replication
   2022..2114    +  CDS            lacI (fragment): lac repressor; lacI; The lac repressor binds to the lac operator to inhibit transcription in E. coli. This inhibition can be relieved by adding lactose or isopropyl-β-D-thiogalactopyranoside (IPTG).
   2169..2196    -  terminator     rrnB T2 terminator: transcription terminator T2 from the E. coli rrnB gene
   2328..2371    +  terminator     rrnB T1 terminator: Escherichia coli rrnB; transcription terminator T1 from the E. coli rrnB gene
   2418..2454    -  CDS            lacZα (fragment): LacZα fragment of β-galactosidase; lacZ fragment
   2488..2506    -  rep_origin     f1 ori (fragment): f1 bacteriophage origin of replication; arrow indicates direction of (+) strand synthesis
   2511..2666    -  CDS            lacZα (fragment): LacZα fragment of β-galactosidase; lacZ fragment
   2674..2692    +  promoter       T7 promoter: promoter for bacteriophage T7 RNA polymerase
   2701..2724    -  misc_feature   MCS (fragment): pBluescript multiple cloning site
   2740..2758    -  promoter       T3 promoter: promoter for bacteriophage T3 RNA polymerase
   2803..2819    -  protein_bind   lac operator: The lac repressor binds to the lac operator to inhibit transcription in E. coli. This inhibition can be relieved by adding lactose or isopropyl-β-D-thiogalactopyranoside (IPTG). lac repressor encoded by lacI
   2827..2857    -  promoter       lac promoter: promoter for the E. coli lac operon
   2872..2893    -  protein_bind   CAP binding site: CAP binding activates transcription in the presence of cAMP. E. coli catabolite activator protein
