[The description below was written by a language model from this plasmid's Addgene catalogue record and pLannotate feature annotations shown in this document.]
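Description:
pFUS2_a3a is a small (about 2.9 kb) bacterial cloning plasmid built on the Invitrogen pCR8 backbone and catalogued as an intermediate array vector for TALEN construction. It is propagated in E. coli from a high-copy ColE1/pUC-type origin and selected with spectinomycin through an intact aadA (SmR) aminoglycoside adenylyltransferase gene. Short annotated remnants upstream of this marker, a class 1 integron Pc promoter fragment and a piece of a gentamicin acetyltransferase gene, appear to be leftovers of the resistance cassette's origin rather than functional parts. The rrnB T1 and T2 terminators typical of pCR8 lie next to the cloning region, where they can insulate it from read-through transcription.

The insert is recorded as LacZ plus BsaI restriction sites. Consistent with this, the feature table shows a reverse-strand cassette made up of a CAP binding site, lac promoter and lac operator driving lacZα, which is annotated in two fragments. The cassette also carries pBluescript-derived T3 and T7 promoters and a partial multiple cloning site. The BsaI sites themselves are not annotated. In Golden Gate-style assembly, type IIS sites of this kind let the lacZα stuffer be cut out and replaced by an ordered set of TALE repeat modules, so that correct assemblies can be told apart from parental vector by blue/white screening. The resulting intermediate array would then be moved into a final TALEN expression vector in a second assembly step. The record does not state the overhang sequences, the number of modules accepted, or what the "a3a" designation means. The associated publication concerns TALENs whose DNA-binding modules carry a repeating pattern of non-RVD variations.
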