Addgene plasmid #50683: pFUS2_a3a
Purpose: Intermediate array vector
Depositing lab: Takashi Yamamoto. Depositing organization: Hiroshima University. Publication: Repeating pattern of non-RVD variations in DNA-binding modules enhances TALEN activity. Sakuma T, Ochiai H, Kaneko T, Mashimo T, Tokumasu D, Sakane Y, Suzuki K, Miyamoto T, Sakamoto N, Matsuura S, Yamamoto T. Sci Rep. 2013 Nov 29;3:3379. doi: 10.1038/srep03379. PubMed 24287550.
Backbone
  Vector backbone: pCR8
  Backbone manufacturer: Invitrogen
  Vector type: TALEN
Growth in bacteria
  Bacterial resistance: Spectinomycin, 50 μg/mL
  Growth temperature: 37°C
  Growth strain: XL1 Blue
  Copy number: High Copy
Gene/Insert
  Gene/Insert name: LacZ + BsaI restriction sites
  Cloning method: Unknown
  Sequencing primers: 5′ pCR8_F1 (ttgatgcctggcagttccct)
Terms and licenses: Academic/Nonprofit Terms; Industry Terms: Not Available to Industry
How to cite: pFUS2_a3a was a gift from Takashi Yamamoto (Addgene plasmid # 50683 ; http://n2t.net/addgene:50683 ; RRID:Addgene_50683)
