>Addgene plasmid #50683 | pFUS2_a3a | addgene partial sequence | sequence record 79239 | pCR8_F1 5'-ttgatgcctggcagttccct-3'
AGTCACGACGTTGTAAAACGACGGCCAGTCTTAAGCGTCTCATCAACCTGACCCCGAGACCGGCGCCGCT
ACAGGGCGCGTCCCATTCGCCATTCAGGCTGCGCAACTGTTGGGAAGGGCGATCGGTGCGGGCCTCTTCG
CTATTACGCCAGCTGGCGAAAGGGGGATGTGCTGCAAGGCGATTAAGTTGGGTAACGCCAGGGTTTTCCC
AGTCACGACGTTGTAAAACGACGGCCAGTGAGCGCGCGTAATACGACTCACTATAGGGCGAATTGGGTAC
CGGGCCCCCCCTCGAGGTCCTCCAGCTTTTGTTCCCTTTAGTGAGGGTTAATTGCGCGCTTGGCGTAATC
ATGGTCATAGCTGTTTCCTGTGTGAAATTGTTATCCGCTCACAATTCCACACAACATACGAGCCGGAAGC
ATAAAGTGTAAAGCCTGGGGTGCCTAATGAGTGAGCTAACTCA
