>Addgene plasmid #50683 | pFUS2_a3a | addgene partial sequence | sequence record 80361 | pCR8_R1 5'-cgaaccgaacaggcttatgt-3'
GGTCTAGACGTCTCGTCAGGTGAGACCACCGGTGGAAAGCGGGCAGTGAGCGCAACGCAATTAATGTGAG
TTAGCTCACTCATTAGGCACCCCAGGCTTTACACTTTATGCTTCCGGCTCGTATGTTGTGTGGAATTGTG
AGCGGATAACAATTTCACACAGGAAACAGCTATGACCATGATTACGCCAAGCGCGCAATTAACCCTCACT
AAAGGGAACAAAAGCTGGAGGACCTCGAGGGGGGGCCCGGTACCCAATTCGCCCTATAGTGAGTCGTATT
ACGCGCGCTCACTGGCCGTCGTTTTACAACGTCGTGACTGGGAAAACCCTGGCGTTACCCAACTTAATCG
CCTTGCAGCACATCCCCCTTTCGCCAGCTGGCGTAATAGCGAAGAGGCCCGCACCGATCGCCCTTCCCAA
CAGTTGCGCAGCCTGAATGGCGAATGGGACGCGCCCTGTAGCGGCGCCGGTCTCGGGGTCAGGTTGATGA
GACGCTTAAGACTGGCCGTCGTTTTACAACGTCGTGACTGGGAAAACATCCATGCTAGCGTTAACGCGAG
AGTAGGGAACTGCCAGGCATCAAATAAAACGAAAGGCTCAGTCGGAAGACTGGGCCTTTCGTTTTATCTG
TTGTTTGTCGGTGAACGCTCTCCTGAGTAGGACAAATCCGCCGGGAGCGGATTTGAACGTTGTGAAGCAA
CG
